>Addgene plasmid #230323 | AiP13877 - pAAV-AiE1036m-minBG-SYFP2-WPRE3-BGHpA (Alias: CN3877) | addgene full sequence | sequence record 470744 | Addgene NGS Result
TTTTTGTTTGCAAGCAGCAGATTACGCGCAGAAAAAAAGGATCTCAAGAAGATCCTTTGATCTTTTCTAC
GGGGTCTGACGCTCAGTGGAACGAAAACTCACGTTAAGGGATTTTGGTCATGAGATTATCAAAAAGGATC
TTCACCTAGATCCTTTTAAATTAAAAATGAAGTTTTAAATCAATCTAAAGTATATATGAGTAAACTTGGT
CTGACAGTTACCAATGCTTAATCAGTGAGGCACCTATCTCAGCGATCTGTCTATTTCGTTCATCCATAGT
TGCCTGACTCCCCGTCGTGTAGATAACTACGATACGGGAGGGCTTACCATCTGGCCCCAGTGCTGCAATG
ATACCGCGAGACCCACGCTCACCGGCTCCAGATTTATCAGCAATAAACCAGCCAGCCGGAAGGGCCGAGC
GCAGAAGTGGTCCTGCAACTTTATCCGCCTCCATCCAGTCTATTAATTGTTGCCGGGAAGCTAGAGTAAG
TAGTTCGCCAGTTAATAGTTTGCGCAACGTTGTTGCCATTGCTACAGGCATCGTGGTGTCACGCTCGTCG
TTTGGTATGGCTTCATTCAGCTCCGGTTCCCAACGATCAAGGCGAGTTACATGATCCCCCATGTTGTGCA
AAAAAGCGGTTAGCTCCTTCGGTCCTCCGATCGTTGTCAGAAGTAAGTTGGCCGCAGTGTTATCACTCAT
GGTTATGGCAGCACTGCATAATTCTCTTACTGTCATGCCATCCGTAAGATGCTTTTCTGTGACTGGTGAG
TACTCAACCAAGTCATTCTGAGAATAGTGTATGCGGCGACCGAGTTGCTCTTGCCCGGCGTCAATACGGG
ATAATACCGCGCCACATAGCAGAACTTTAAAAGTGCTCATCATTGGAAAACGTTCTTCGGGGCGAAAACT
CTCAAGGATCTTACCGCTGTTGAGATCCAGTTCGATGTAACCCACTCGTGCACCCAACTGATCTTCAGCA
TCTTTTACTTTCACCAGCGTTTCTGGGTGAGCAAAAACAGGAAGGCAAAATGCCGCAAAAAAGGGAATAA
GGGCGACACGGAAATGTTGAATACTCATACTCTTCCTTTTTCAATATTATTGAAGCATTTATCAGGGTTA
TTGTCTCATGAGCGGATACATATTTGAATGTATTTAGAAAAATAAACAAATAGGGGTTCCGCGCACATTT
CCCCGAAAAGTGCCACCTGACGTCTAAGAAACCATTATTATCATGACATTAACCTATAAAAATAGGCGTA
TCACGAGGCCCTTTCGTCTCGCGCGTTTCGGTGATGACGGTGAAAACCTCTGACACATGCAGCTCCCGGA
GACGGTCACAGCTTGTCTGTAAGCGGATGCCGGGAGCAGACAAGCCCGTCAGGGCGCGTCAGCGGGTGTT
GGCGGGTGTCGGGGCTGGCTTAACTATGCGGCATCAGAGCAGATTGTACTGAGAGTGCACCATAAAATTG
TAAACGTTAATATTTTGTTAAAATTCGCGTTAAATTTTTGTTAAATCAGCTCATTTTTTAACCAATAGAC
CGAAATCGGCAAAATCCCTTATAAATCAAAAGAATAGCCCGAGATAGAGT
[37 nt withheld, positions 1591-1627]
AAAGAACGTGGACTCCAACGTCAAAGG
[141 nt withheld, positions 1655-1795]
G
[46 nt withheld, positions 1797-1842]
A
[95 nt withheld, positions 1844-1938]
TATGCGGTGTGAAATACCGCACAGATGCGTAAGGAGAAAATACCGCATCAGGCGCCCCTGCAGGCAGCTG
CGCGCTCGCTCGCTCACTGAGGCCGCCCGGGCAAAGCCCGGGCGTCGGGCGACCTTTGGTCGCCCGGCCT
CAGTGAGCGAGCGAGCGCGCAGAGAGGGAGTGGCCAACTCCATCACTAGGGGTTCCTGCGGCCGCTCGGT
CCGCACGTGAGATCTCATGCCTGCTATTGTCTTCCCAATCCTCCCCCTTGCTGTCCTGCCCCACCCCACC
CCCCAGAATAGAATGACACCTACTCAGACAATGCGATGCAATTTCCTCATTTTATTAGGAAAGGACAGTG
GGAGTGGCACCTTCCAGGGTCAAGGAAGGCACGGGGGAGGGGCAAACAACAGATGGCTGGCAACTAGAAG
GCACAGTCGAAGATCTCTCGAGCCACGGAATTGTCAGTGCCCAACAGCCGAGCCCCTGTCCAGCAGCGGG
CAAGGCAGGCGGCGATGAGTTCCGCCGTGGCAAGAACTAACCAGGATTTATACAAGGAGGAGAAAATGAA
AGCCATACGGGAAGCAATAGCATGATACAAAGGCATTAAAGCAGCGTATCCACATAGCGTAAAAGGAGCA
ACATAGTTAAGAATACCAGTCAATCTTTCACAAATTTTGTAATCCAGAGGTTGATTATGATATCGAATTC
GCGGCCGCGGCGCGCCTCATTACTTAGCGCTGGTGTACTTGGTGATGGCCTTAGTACCCTCGGACACGGC
GTGCTTGGCCAACTCCCCAGGCAGCAGCAGGCGCACGGCCGTCTGGATCTCCCTGGAGGTGATGGTCGAG
CGCTTGTTGTAATGCGCCAGGCGGGAAGCCTCACCTGCGATGCGCTCGAAAATGTCGTTCACAAACGAGT
TCATGATGCCCATGGCCTTGGACGAAATGCCGGTGTCAGGGTGGACCTGCTTCAGAACCTTATACACATA
GATGGAATAGCTCTCCTTGCGGCTGCGCTTGCGCTTCTTGCCGCCTTTCTTCTGCGCCTTAGTCACCGCC
TTCTTGGAGCCCTTTTTCGGGGCGGGAGCAGACTTCGCTGGCTCTGGGCCTCCGGAGCCTCCAGATCTGA
GTCCGGACTTGTCATCGTCATCCTTGTAATCGATGTCATGATCTTTATAATCTCCGTCATGGTCTTTGTA
GTCTCCACTAGCACCAGGCCCTGGATTCTCCTCTACATCCCCTGCCTGTTTCAACAGTGAGAAGTTGGTA
GCACCAGAGCCCTTGTACAGCTCGTCCATGCCGAGAGTGATCCCGGCGGCGGTCACGAACTCCAGCAGGA
CCATGTGATCGCGCTTCTCGTTGGGGTCTTTGCTCAGCTTGGACTGGTAGCTCAGGTAGTGGTTGTCGGG
CAGCAGCACGGGGCCGTCGCCGATGGGGGTGTTCTGCTGGTAGTGGTCGGCGAGCTGCACGCCGCCGTCC
TCGATGTTGTGGCGGATCTTGAAGTTGGCCTTGATGCCGTTCTTCTGCTTGTCGGCGGTGATATAGACGT
TGTGGCTGTTGTAGTTGTACTCCAGCTTGTGCCCCAGGATGTTGCCGTCCTCCTTGAAGTCGATGCCCTT
CAGCTCGATGCGGTTCACCAGGGTGTCGCCCTCGAACTTCACCTCGGCGCGGGTCTTGTAGTTGCCGTCG
TCTTTGAAGAAGATGGTGCGCTCCTGGACGTAGCCTTCGGGCATGGCGGACTTGAAGAAGTCGTGCTGCT
TCATGTGGTCGGGGTAGCGGGCGAAGCACTGCACGCCGTAGCCCAGGGTGGTCACGAGGGTGGGCCAGGG
CACGGGCAGCTTGCCGGTGGTGCAGATCAGCTTCAGGGTCAGCTTGCCGTAGGTGGCATCGCCCTCGCCC
TCGCCGGACACGCTGAACTTGTGGCCGTTGACATCGCCGTCCAGCTCGACCAGGATGGGCACCACCCCGG
TGAACAGCTCCTCGCCCTTGGAGACCATGGTGGCGACCGGTAGCGCTAGCTTCGAAAGATCTGGATCCCA
GAAGCAAATGTAAGCAATAGATGGCTCTGCCCTGACTTTTATGCCCAGCCCGAGCTCGTATATCTAGCTA
CATTTAAGGAGTAGTTAATTATAAATATGAAAAGCTACAGAGATACAAAAAGATGCATCTAAATACACTA
GTAACAAGGGACTGGCTTTCATGAAAAAACTAAAAGCTGGTTATATTTAAGGGAAATTGTCTTTTATAAG
AATCCCACAGTGTGAGTCAATGTGAACGATGAAATATGTTCAATCAACTCAATGTACTAATTTGAATTGG
AAAGTTAATTTCACTAACAGCATGTAGGGCATGAACATGCTGGGTCAAAAGTCATTATAGACTTCTGAAA
GACATTGTTGTACCTTTCTGATCATCATAATTTATTAATTTTATAGAATTTTGGCTTATATATACTTTAT
ATTCCTGAGAATTTTTTATGGAATCATAAGAGAAAGAAATTTAGTTATAACTATGATTTCACAGGCACAG
GAAAGAAATATATGATTATACATGCATAAACATTGTGCTCCAATATCATTAGCATGCATGGAATATGCCT
TATATAAAAGCAGAGGTAGGTGGAGAAAAACAAATATCACAGTGTCTCTCATATCCATAATTTAAGTCAA
GAAAGGTTCTCAGTGTAAGAGTTGGCAAGATTAGCAGACGATAGTAATACAGTGAATATGAATGAAGTAT
GATGTGTGTGTGTGTGTATGTTTGTGTGTGATTGTGAATGTTATGATGGAAGACATTATCTTATATGCTA
AATAAAAATTGGTATTTTCTGAATTCCTCTTAGGAACACGCGTGCGGCCGCAGGAACCCCTAGTGATGGA
GTTGGCCACTCCCTCTCTGCGCGCTCGCTCGCTCACTGAGGCCGGGCGACCAAAGGTCGCCCGACGCCCG
GGCGGCCTCAGTGAGCGAGCGAGCGCGCAGCTGCCTGCAGGACATGTGAGCAAAAGGCCAGCAAAAGGCC
AGGAACCGTAAAAAGGCCGCGTTGCTGGCGTTTTTCCATAGGCTCCGCCCCCCTGACGAGCATCACAAAA
ATCGACGCTCAAGTCAGAGGTGGCGAAACCCGACAGGACTATAAAGATACCAGGCGTTTCCCCCTGGAAG
CTCCCTCGTGCGCTCTCCTGTTCCGACCCTGCCGCTTACCGGATACCTGTCCGCCTTTCTCCCTTCGGGA
AGCGTGGCGCTTTCTCATAGCTCACGCTGTAGGTATCTCAGTTCGGTGTAGGTCGTTCGCTCCAAGCTGG
GCTGTGTGCACGAACCCCCCGTTCAGCCCGACCGCTGCGCCTTATCCGGTAACTATCGTCTTGAGTCCAA
CCCGGTAAGACACGACTTATCGCCACTGGCAGCAGCCACTGGTAACAGGATTAGCAGAGCGAGGTATGTA
GGCGGTGCTACAGAGTTCTTGAAGTGGTGGCCTAACTACGGCTACACTAGAAGAACAGTATTTGGTATCT
GCGCTCTGCTGAAGCCAGTTACCTTCGGAAAAAGAGTTGGTAGCTCTTGATCCGGCAAACAAACCACCGC
TGGTAGCGGTGGTT
Features (pLannotate 1.2.2; 16 found; start..end, strand, type, name):
    218..1078    -  CDS            AmpR: β-lactamase; bla; confers resistance to ampicillin, carbenicillin, and related antibiotics
   1079..1183    -  promoter       AmpR promoter: bla
   1278..1313    +  CDS            rop (fragment): Rop protein, which maintains plasmids at low copy number; rop
   1415..1464    +  misc_feature   bom (fragment): basis of mobility region from pBR322
   1465..1920    -  rep_origin     f1 ori (sequence partly withheld): f1 bacteriophage origin of replication; arrow indicates direction of (+) strand synthesis
   1939..1990    +  misc_feature   bom (fragment): basis of mobility region from pBR322
   1995..2135    -  repeat_region  AAV2 ITR: inverted terminal repeat of adeno-associated virus serotype 2 inverted
   2253..2364    -  polyA_signal   bGH poly(A) signal: bovine growth hormone polyadenylation signal
   2381..2461    -  misc_feature   WPRE (fragment): woodchuck hepatitis virus posttranscriptional regulatory element
   2467..2624    -  misc_feature   WPRE (fragment): woodchuck hepatitis virus posttranscriptional regulatory element
   2658..3035    -  CDS            H2B: human histone H2B; HIST1H2BJ
   3066..3131    -  CDS            3xFLAG: three tandem FLAG® epitope tags, followed by an enterokinase cleavage site
   3210..3926    -  CDS            SYFP2: SYFP2 is a basic (constitutively fluorescent) yellow fluorescent protein published in 2006, derived from Aequorea victoria. It is reported to be a very rapidly-maturing monomer with moderate acid sensitivity.
   4825..4852    -  repeat_region  AAV2 ITR (fragment): inverted terminal repeat of adeno-associated virus serotype 2 inverted
   4881..4908    -  repeat_region  AAV2 ITR (fragment): inverted terminal repeat of adeno-associated virus serotype 2 inverted
   4981..47      -  rep_origin     ori (across the origin): high-copy-number ColE1/pMB1/pBR322/pUC origin of replication
