[The description below was written by a language model from this plasmid's Addgene catalogue record and pLannotate feature annotations shown in this document.]
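Description:
AiP13877 - pAAV-AiE1036m-minBG-SYFP2-WPRE3-BGHpA (alias CN3877) is an AAV transfer plasmid built on a pAAV2 backbone. It is used to package recombinant adeno-associated virus that reports the activity of a candidate brain cell-type enhancer. In bacteria it is maintained from a high-copy ColE1/pUC-type origin and selected with ampicillin through the bla gene and its promoter. The backbone also carries an f1 phage origin and short remnants of pBR322 rop and bom sequences. AAV2 inverted terminal repeats flank the expression cassette. One is annotated as full length, while the other is detected only as short fragments, a common annotation result for these repeat-rich, structured elements.

Between the ITRs, the enhancer AiE1036m sits upstream of the minimal beta-globin promoter (minBG). This promoter has little activity on its own, so transcription depends on the enhancer and is expected to be restricted to the cells where that enhancer is active. Neither the enhancer nor minBG is called in the feature table. They presumably occupy the unannotated stretch between the SYFP2 coding sequence and the fragmented ITR. The reporter is SYFP2, a fast-maturing monomeric yellow fluorescent protein. It is followed by WPRE3, a shortened woodchuck post-transcriptional element annotated here as two WPRE fragments, and the bovine growth hormone polyadenylation signal. The sequenced record also shows a 3xFLAG tag and human histone H2B coding sequence downstream of SYFP2 on the same strand. Neither appears in the plasmid name or catalogue fields, and the record does not establish whether they are fused in frame to SYFP2 to give a nuclear-localised, epitope-tagged reporter. The construct belongs to a suite of enhancer AAVs for genetic access to cortical cell types, but the record does not state which population AiE1036m targets.
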