Addgene plasmid #230323: AiP13877 - pAAV-AiE1036m-minBG-SYFP2-WPRE3-BGHpA (Alias: CN3877)
Purpose: AiE1036m is an enhancer sequence, designed to drive AAV-mediated transgene expression in specific populations of brain cells
Depositing lab: Allen Institute for Brain Science & Boaz Levi. Depositing organization: Allen Institute. Publication: A suite of enhancer AAVs and transgenic mouse lines for genetic access to cortical cell types. Ben-Simon Y, Hooper M, Narayan S, Daigle TL, Dwivedi D, Way SW, Oster A, Stafford DA, Mich JK, Taormina MJ, Martinez RA, Opitz-Araya X, Roth JR, Alexander JR, Allen S, Amster A, Arbuckle J, Ayala A, Baker PM, Bakken TE, Barcelli T, Barta S, Bendrick J, Bertagnolli D, Bielstein C, Bishwakarma P, Bowlus J, Boyer G, Brouner K, Casian B, Casper T, Chakka AB, Chakrabarty R, Chance RK, Chavan S, Clark M, Colbert K, Collman F, Daniel S, Departee M, DiValentin P, Donadio N, Dotson N, Egdorf T, Fliss T, Gabitto M, Garcia J, Gary A, Gasperini M, Gloe J, Goldy J, Gore BB, Graybuck L, Greisman N, Haeseleer F, Halterman C, Haradon Z, Hastings SD, Helback O, Ho W, Hockemeyer D, Huang C, Huff S, Hunker A, Johansen N, Jones D, Juneau Z, Kalmbach B, Kannan M, Khem S, Kussick E, Kutsal R, Larsen R, Lee C, Lee AY, Leibly M, Lenz GH, Li S, Liang E, Lusk N, Madigan Z, Malloy J, Malone J, McCue R, Melchor J, Mollenkopf T, Moosman S, Morin E, Newman D, Ng L, Ngo K, Omstead V, Otto S, Oyama A, Pena N, Pham T, Phillips E, Pom CA, Potekhina L, Ransford S, Ray PL, Rette D, Reynoldson C, Rimorin C, Rocha D, Ruiz A, Sanchez REA, Sawyer L, Sedeno-Cortes A, Sevigny JP, Shapovalova N, Shepard N, Shulga L, Sigler AR, Siverts L, Soliman S, Somasundaram S, Staats B, Stewart K, Szelenyi E, Tieu M, Trader C, Tran A, van Velthoven CTJ, Walker M, Wang Y, Weed N, Wirthlin M, Wood T, Wynalda B, Yao Z, Zhou T, Ariza J, Dee N, Reding M, Ronellenfitch K, Mufti S, Sunkin SM, Smith KA, Esposito L, Waters J, Thyagarajan B, Yao S, Lein ES, Zeng H, Levi BP, Ngai J, Ting JT, Tasic B. Cell. 2025 May 16:S0092-8674(25)00513-6. doi: 10.1016/j.cell.2025.05.002. PubMed 40403729.
Backbone
  Vector backbone: pAAV2
  Vector type: AAV
Growth in bacteria
  Bacterial resistance: Ampicillin, 100 μg/mL
  Growth temperature: 37°C
  Growth strain: NEB Stable
  Copy number: High Copy
Gene/Insert
  Gene/Insert name: SYFP2
  Species: Synthetic
  Promoter: minBG
  Cloning method: Gibson Cloning
Terms and licenses: Academic/Nonprofit Terms; Industry Terms: Not Available to Industry
How to cite: AiP13877 - pAAV-AiE1036m-minBG-SYFP2-WPRE3-BGHpA (Alias: CN3877) was a gift from Allen Institute for Brain Science & Boaz Levi (Addgene plasmid # 230323 ; http://n2t.net/addgene:230323 ; RRID:Addgene_230323)
